>Addgene plasmid #212724 | pET24a-His7-NUbo-MCS | addgene full sequence | sequence record 418838 | Addgene NGS Result
TGGCGAATGGG
[124 nt withheld, positions 12-135]
C
[91 nt withheld, positions 137-227]
A
[49 nt withheld, positions 229-277]
CCTTTGACGTTGGAGTCCACGTTCTTT
[37 nt withheld, positions 305-341]
ACCCTATCTCGGTCTATTCTTTTGATTTATAAGGGATTTTGCCGATTTCGGCCTATTGGTTAAAAAATGA
GCTGATTTAACAAAAATTTAACGCGAATTTTAACAAAATATTAACGCTTACAATTTAGGTGGCACTTTTC
GGGGAAATGTGCGCGGAACCCCTATTTGTTTATTTTTCTAAATACATTCAAATATGTATCCGCTCATGAA
TTAATTCTTAGAAAAACTCATCGAGCATCAAATGAAACTGCAATTTATTCATATCAGGATTATCAATACC
ATATTTTTGAAAAAGCCGTTTCTGTAATGAAGGAGAAAACTCACCGAGGCAGTTCCATAGGATGGCAAGA
TCCTGGTATCGGTCTGCGATTCCGACTCGTCCAACATCAATACAACCTATTAATTTCCCCTCGTCAAAAA
TAAGGTTATCAAGTGAGAAATCACCATGAGTGACGACTGAATCCGGTGAGAATGGCAAAAGTTTATGCAT
TTCTTTCCAGACTTGTTCAACAGGCCAGCCATTACGCTCGTCATCAAAATCACTCGCATCAACCAAACCG
TTATTCATTCGTGATTGCGCCTGAGCGAGACGAAATACGCGATCGCTGTTAAAAGGACAATTACAAACAG
GAATCGAATGCAACCGGCGCAGGAACACTGCCAGCGCATCAACAATATTTTCACCTGAATCAGGATATTC
TTCTAATACCTGGAATGCTGTTTTCCCGGGGATCGCAGTGGTGAGTAACCATGCATCATCAGGAGTACGG
ATAAAATGCTTGATGGTCGGAAGAGGCATAAATTCCGTCAGCCAGTTTAGTCTGACCATCTCATCTGTAA
CATCATTGGCAACGCTACCTTTGCCATGTTTCAGAAACAACTCTGGCGCATCGGGCTTCCCATACAATCG
ATAGATTGTCGCACCTGATTGCCCGACATTATCGCGAGCCCATTTATACCCATATAAATCAGCATCCATG
TTGGAATTTAATCGCGGCCTAGAGCAAGACGTTTCCCGTTGAATATGGCTCATAACACCCCTTGTATTAC
TGTTTATGTAAGCAGACAGTTTTATTGTTCATGACCAAAATCCCTTAACGTGAGTTTTCGTTCCACTGAG
CGTCAGACCCCGTAGAAAAGATCAAAGGATCTTCTTGAGATCCTTTTTTTCTGCGCGTAATCTGCTGCTT
GCAAACAAAAAAACCACCGCTACCAGCGGTGGTTTGTTTGCCGGATCAAGAGCTACCAACTCTTTTTCCG
AAGGTAACTGGCTTCAGCAGAGCGCAGATACCAAATACTGTCCTTCTAGTGTAGCCGTAGTTAGGCCACC
ACTTCAAGAACTCTGTAGCACCGCCTACATACCTCGCTCTGCTAATCCTGTTACCAGTGGCTGCTGCCAG
TGGCGATAAGTCGTGTCTTACCGGGTTGGACTCAAGACGATAGTTACCGGATAAGGCGCAGCGGTCGGGC
TGAACGGGGGGTTCGTGCACACAGCCCAGCTTGGAGCGAACGACCTACACCGAACTGAGATACCTACAGC
GTGAGCTATGAGAAAGCGCCACGCTTCCCGAAGGGAGAAAGGCGGACAGGTATCCGGTAAGCGGCAGGGT
CGGAACAGGAGAGCGCACGAGGGAGCTTCCAGGGGGAAACGCCTGGTATCTTTATAGTCCTGTCGGGTTT
CGCCACCTCTGACTTGAGCGTCGATTTTTGTGATGCTCGTCAGGGGGGCGGAGCCTATGGAAAAACGCCA
GCAACGCGGCCTTTTTACGGTTCCTGGCCTTTTGCTGGCCTTTTGCTCACATGTTCTTTCCTGCGTTATC
CCCTGATTCTGTGGATAACCGTATTACCGCCTTTGAGTGAGCTGATACCGCTCGCCGCAGCCGAACGACC
GAGCGCAGCGAGTCAGTGAGCGAGGAAGCGGAAGAGCGCCTGATGCGGTATTTTCTCCTTACGCATCTGT
GCGGTATTTCACACCGCAATGGTGCACTCTCAGTACAATCTGCTCTGATGCCGCATAGTTAAGCCAGTAT
ACACTCCGCTATCGCTACGTGACTGGGTCATGGCTGCGCCCCGACACCCGCCAACACCCGCTGACGCGCC
CTGACGGGCTTGTCTGCTCCCGGCATCCGCTTACAGACAAGCTGTGACCGTCTCCGGGAGCTGCATGTGT
CAGAGGTTTTCACCGTCATCACCGAAACGCGCGAGGCAGCTGCGGTAAAGCTCATCAGCGTGGTCGTGAA
GCGATTCACAGATGTCTGCCTGTTCATCCGCGTCCAGCTCGTTGAGTTTCTCCAGAAGCGTTAATGTCTG
GCTTCTGATAAAGCGGGCCATGTTAAGGGCGGTTTTTTCCTGTTTGGTCACTGATGCCTCCGTGTAAGGG
GGATTTCTGTTCATGGGGGTAATGATACCGATGAAACGAGAGAGGATGCTCACGATACGGGTTACTGATG
ATGAACATGCCCGGTTACTGGAACGTTGTGAGGGTAAACAACTGGCGGTATGGATGCGGCGGGACCAGAG
AAAAATCACTCAGGGTCAATGCCAGCGCTTCGTTAATACAGATGTAGGTGTTCCACAGGGTAGCCAGCAG
CATCCTGCGATGCAGATCCGGAACATAATGGTGCAGGGCGCTGACTTCCGCGTTTCCAGACTTTACGAAA
CACGGAAACCGAAGACCATTCATGTTGTTGCTCAGGTCGCAGACGTTTTGCAGCAGCAGTCGCTTCACGT
TCGCTCGCGTATCGGTGATTCATTCTGCTAACCAGTAAGGCAACCCCGCCAGCCTAGCCGGGTCCTCAAC
GACAGGAGCACGATCATGCGCACCCGTGGGGCCGCCATGCCGGCGATAATGGCCTGCTTCTCGCCGAAAC
GTTTGGTGGCGGGACCAGTGACGAAGGCTTGAGCGAGGGCGTGCAAGATTCCGAATACCGCAAGCGACAG
GCCGATCATCGTCGCGCTCCAGCGAAAGCGGTCCTCGCCGAAAATGACCCAGAGCGCTGCCGGCACCTGT
CCTACGAGTTGCATGATAAAGAAGACAGTCATAAGTGCGGCGACGATAGTCATGCCCCGCGCCCACCGGA
AGGAGCTGACTGGGTTGAAGGCTCTCAAGGGCATCGGTCGAGATCCCGGTGCCTAATGAGTGAGCTAACT
TACATTAATTGCGTTGCGCTCACTGCCCGCTTTCCAGTCGGGAAACCTGTCGTGCCAGCTGCATTAATGA
ATCGGCCAACGCGCGGGGAGAGGCGGTTTGCGTATTGGGCGCCAGGGTGGTTTTTCTTTTCACCAGTGAG
ACGGGCAACAGCTGATTGCCCTTCACCGCCTGGCCCTGAGAGAGTTGCAGCAAGCGGTCCACGCTGGTTT
GCCCCAGCAGGCGAAAATCCTGTTTGATGGTGGTTAACGGCGGGATATAACATGAGCTGTCTTCGGTATC
GTCGTATCCCACTACCGAGATATCCGCACCAACGCGCAGCCCGGACTCGGTAATGGCGCGCATTGCGCCC
AGCGCCATCTGATCGTTGGCAACCAGCATCGCAGTGGGAACGATGCCCTCATTCAGCATTTGCATGGTTT
GTTGAAAACCGGACATGGCACTCCAGTCGCCTTCCCGTTCCGCTATCGGCTGAATTTGATTGCGAGTGAG
ATATTTATGCCAGCCAGCCAGACGCAGACGCGCCGAGACAGAACTTAATGGGCCCGCTAACAGCGCGATT
TGCTGGTGACCCAATGCGACCAGATGCTCCACGCCCAGTCGCGTACCGTCTTCATGGGAGAAAATAATAC
TGTTGATGGGTGTCTGGTCAGAGACATCAAGAAATAACGCCGGAACATTAGTGCAGGCAGCTTCCACAGC
AATGGCATCCTGGTCATCCAGCGGATAGTTAATGATCAGCCCACTGACGCGTTGCGCGAGAAGATTGTGC
ACCGCCGCTTTACAGGCTTCGACGCCGCTTCGTTCTACCATCGACACCACCACGCTGGCACCCAGTTGAT
CGGCGCGAGATTTAATCGCCGCGACAATTTGCGACGGCGCGTGCAGGGCCAGACTGGAGGTGGCAACGCC
AATCAGCAACGACTGTTTGCCCGCCAGTTGTTGTGCCACGCGGTTGGGAATGTAATTCAGCTCCGCCATC
GCCGCTTCCACTTTTTCCCGCGTTTTCGCAGAAACGTGGCTGGCCTGGTTCACCACGCGGGAAACGGTCT
GATAAGAGACACCGGCATACTCTGCGACATCGTATAACGTTACTGGTTTCACATTCACCACCCTGAATTG
ACTCTCTTCCGGGCGCTATCATGCCATACCGCGAAAGGTTTTGCGCCATTCGATGGTGTCCGGGATCTCG
ACGCTCTCCCTTATGCGACTCCTGCATTAGGAAGCAGCCCAGTAGTAGGTTGAGGCCGTTGAGCACCGCC
GCCGCAAGGAATGGTGCATGCAAGGAGATGGCGCCCAACAGTCCCCCGGCCACGGGGCCTGCCACCATAC
CCACGCCGAAACAAGCGCTCATGAGCCCGAAGTGGCGAGCCCGATCTTCCCCATCGGTGATGTCGGCGAT
ATAGGCGCCAGCAACCGCACCTGTGGCGCCGGTGATGCCGGCCACGATGCGTCCGGCGTAGAGGATCGAG
ATCTCGATCCCGCGAAATTAATACGACTCACTATAGGGGAATTGTGAGCGGATAACAATTCCCCTCTAGA
AATAATTTTGTTTAACTTTAAGAAGGAGATATACATATGGGCCATCATCACCATCATCACCATAGCGGCC
AGATTTTCGTCAAGACTTTGACCGGTAAAACCGCAACATTGGAAGTTGAATCTTCCGATACCATCGACAA
CGTTAAGTCGAAAATTCAAGACAAGGAAGGGATCCCTGGGTCTGGGGCTTACCCATACGATGTTCCTGAC
TATGCGGGGAATGGTATCCTCTGGCATGAGATGTGGCATGAAGGCCTGGAAGAGGCATCTCGTTTGTACT
TTGGGGAAAGGAACGTGAAAGGCATGTTTGAGGTGCTGGAGCCCTTGCATGCTATGATGGAACGGGGCCC
CCAGACTCTGAAGGAAACATCCTTTAATCAGGCCTATGGTCGAGATTTAATGGAGGCCCAAGAGTGGTGC
AGGAAGTACATGAAATCAGGGAATGTCAAGGACCTCCTCCAAGCCTGGGACCTCTATTATCATGTGTTCC
GACGAATCTCAAAGACTAGTGAATTCGAGCTCCGTCGACAAGCTTGCGGCCGCACTCGAGCACCACCACC
ACCACCACTGAGATCCGGCTGCTAACAAAGCCCGAAAGGAAGCTGAGTTGGCTGCTGCCACCGCTGAGCA
ATAACTAGCATAACCCCTTGGGGCCTCTAAACGGGTCTTGAGGGGTTTTTTGCTGAAAGGAGGAACTATA
TCCGGAT
Features (pLannotate 1.2.2; 21 found; start..end, strand, type, name):
     12..440     +  rep_origin     f1 ori (sequence partly withheld): f1 bacteriophage origin of replication; arrow indicates direction of (+) strand synthesis
    493..550     +  promoter       AmpR promoter (fragment): bla
    559..1374    -  CDS            KanR: aminoglycoside phosphotransferase; aph(3')-Ia; confers resistance to kanamycin in bacteria or G418 (Geneticin®) in eukaryotes
   1496..2084    +  rep_origin     ori: high-copy-number ColE1/pMB1/pBR322/pUC origin of replication
   2270..2409    -  misc_feature   bom: basis of mobility region from pBR322
   2511..2702    -  CDS            rop: Rop protein, which maintains plasmids at low copy number; rop
   2719..3099    +  CDS            YPB1_ECOLX: Protein predicted: Swiss-Prot protein existence level 4. From Escherichia coli.
   3171..3462    -  CDS            TcR (fragment): tetracycline efflux protein; tet; confers resistance to tetracycline
   3477..3498    -  protein_bind   CAP binding site: CAP binding activates transcription in the presence of cAMP. E. coli catabolite activator protein
   3511..4593    -  CDS            lacI: lac repressor; lacI; The lac repressor binds to the lac operator to inhibit transcription in E. coli. This inhibition can be relieved by adding lactose or isopropyl-β-D-thiogalactopyranoside (IPTG).
   4594..4671    -  promoter       lacI promoter: lacI
   4679..4958    -  CDS            TcR (fragment): tetracycline efflux protein; tet; confers resistance to tetracycline
   4980..4998    +  promoter       T7 promoter: promoter for bacteriophage T7 RNA polymerase
   4999..5023    +  protein_bind   lac operator: The lac repressor binds to the lac operator to inhibit transcription in E. coli. This inhibition can be relieved by adding lactose or isopropyl-β-D-thiogalactopyranoside (IPTG). lac repressor encoded by lacI
   5038..5060    +  RBS            RBS: efficient ribosome binding site from bacteriophage T7 gene 10 (Olins and Rangwala, 1989)
   5101..5208    +  CDS            ubiquitin (fragment): Saccharomyces cerevisiae ubiquitin
   5221..5249    +  CDS            3xHA (fragment): three tandem HA epitope tags
   5257..5535    +  CDS            FRB*: T2098L mutant of FKBP-rapamycin binding domain of human FRAP binds synthetic ligands such as AP21967
   5582..5599    +  CDS            9xHis (fragment): 9xHis affinity tag
   5609..5658    +  CDS            SET1 (fragment): solubility-enhancement tag derived from T7 phage gene 10B
   5666..5713    +  terminator     T7 terminator: transcription terminator for bacteriophage T7 RNA polymerase
