[The description below was written by a language model from this plasmid's Addgene catalogue record and pLannotate feature annotations shown in this document.]
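Description:
pET24a-His7-NUbo-MCS is an empty bacterial expression backbone built on pET24a, designed for producing a protein of interest in E. coli as an N-terminal His7-NUbo fusion. It is selected with kanamycin through the aph(3')-Ia KanR gene and replicates from a ColE1/pMB1-type origin. The catalogue lists it as high copy, although the feature table also shows the rop gene and the pBR322 bom region typical of pET vectors. An f1 origin is present as well, and short tetracycline-resistance fragments and a predicted E. coli ORF appear to be backbone remnants rather than functional elements.

The expression cassette follows the standard pET arrangement: a T7 promoter immediately followed by a lac operator, the T7 gene 10 ribosome binding site, and a T7 terminator. A plasmid-borne lacI gene with its own promoter represses the cassette until IPTG is added, in a host supplying T7 RNA polymerase. Within the reading frame, the annotation detects a fragment of Saccharomyces cerevisiae ubiquitin, a partial HA epitope match and the FRB* domain (the T2098L variant of the FKBP-rapamycin binding domain of human FRAP). Together these most likely correspond to the NUbo module, though the record does not define its composition explicitly. The N-terminal His7 tag is not separately annotated. The His-tag fragment found downstream of FRB* probably reflects the native C-terminal His tag of pET24a beyond the multiple cloning site, where the gene of interest is inserted.

The associated publication describes Ubiquiton, an inducible, linkage-specific polyubiquitylation tool. This suggests the vector is used to make recombinant, affinity-purifiable NUbo-tagged substrates for that system.
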