Addgene plasmid #212724: pET24a-His7-NUbo-MCS
Purpose: (Empty Backbone) Bacterial expression of a protein of interest with N-terminal His7-NUbo-fusion, contains multiple cloning site
Depositing lab: Helle Ulrich. Depositing organization: Institut fuer Molekulare Biologie (IMB Mainz). Publication: Ubiquiton-An inducible, linkage-specific polyubiquitylation tool. Renz C, Asimaki E, Meister C, Albanese V, Petriukov K, Krapoth NC, Wegmann S, Wollscheid HP, Wong RP, Fulzele A, Chen JX, Leon S, Ulrich HD. Mol Cell. 2024 Jan 18;84(2):386-400.e11. doi: 10.1016/j.molcel.2023.11.016. Epub 2023 Dec 15. PubMed 38103558.
Backbone
  Vector backbone: pET24a
  Vector type: Bacterial Expression
Growth in bacteria
  Bacterial resistance: Kanamycin, 50 μg/mL
  Growth temperature: 37°C
  Growth strain: Top10
  Copy number: High Copy
Gene/Insert
  Gene/Insert name: None
Terms and licenses: Academic/Nonprofit Terms; Industry Terms: Not Available to Industry
Depositor comments: pHU5794
How to cite: pET24a-His7-NUbo-MCS was a gift from Helle Ulrich (Addgene plasmid # 212724 ; http://n2t.net/addgene:212724 ; RRID:Addgene_212724)
